>Addgene plasmid #236050 | pGlomyc-Grhl2 | depositor partial sequence | sequence record 464243 | MCS with insert
AGATCTGATCTAGAACTAGTGCCGCCATGGAGCAGAAGCTGATCAGCGAGGAGGACCTGCAGCCCGGGGA
TCCGATGTCACAAGAGTCGGACAATAATAAAAGACTAGTGGCCTTAGTGCCCATGCCCAGTGACCCTCCC
TTCAACACCCGAAGAGCCTACACAAGTGAGGATGAGGCCTGGAAGTCATATCTGGAGAACCCCCTGACTG
CGGCCACCAAGGCGATGATGAGCATCAACGGGGACGAGGACAGTGCTGCCGCCCTGGGCCTGCTCTATGA
CTACTACAAGGTTCCTCGAGACAAGAGACTTCTGTCTGTGAGCAAAGCAAGTGACAGCCAAGAAGACCAG
GATAAAAGAAACTGCCTTGGCACCAGTGAAGCCCAGATCAATTTGAGCGGAGGCGAGAACAGAGTGCAGG
TTCTGAAGACTGTCCCGGTGAACCTCTGTCTAAGTCAAGACCACATGGAGAATTCGAAGCGCGAGCAGTA
CAGTGTATCCATCACCGAGAGCTCTGCCGTCATCCCCGTGTCAGGCATCACCGTGGTGAAAGCCGAGGAT
TTCACACCGGTGTTCATGGCGCCCCCGGTGCACTATCCCCGCGCGGACAGTGAGGAGCAGCGCGTGGTTA
TCTTTGAACAGACTCAGTACGACCTGCCCTCCATAGCCAGCCACAGCTCCTATCTCAAGGACGACCAGCG
CAGCACGCCGGACAGCACCTACAGCGAGAGCTTTAAGGACGGCGCCTCGGAGAAATTTCGGAGTACTTCT
GTTGGTGCTGACGAGTATACATATGACCAGACGGGAAGTGGTACATTTCAGTACACCCTGGAAGCCACCA
AATCTCTCCGTCAGAAGCAGGGGGAGGGCCCCATGACCTACCTCAACAAAGGACAATTCTATGCCATAAC
ACTCAGTGAGACTGGAGACAACAAATGCTTCCGACACCCCATCAGCAAAGTCAGGAGTGTGGTGATGGTG
GTCTTTAGTGAAGACAAAAACCGAGATGAGCAGCTGAAATACTGGAAGTACTGGCACTCCCGGCAGCACA
CTGCCAAGCAGAGGGTCCTTGACATTGCTGATTACAAGGAGAGCTTCAACACCATCGGGAACATTGAAGA
GATCGCATACAATGCTGTTTCCTTCACCTGGGATGTGAACGAGGAGGCAAAGATTTTTATCACCGTGAAT
TGCCTGAGTACAGATTTCTCCTCCCAAAAGGGTGTAAAAGGACTTCCCCTGATGATTCAGATCGACACGT
ACAGCTACAACAACCGCAGCAATAAACCCATCCACAGAGCATACTGCCAGATCAAGGTCTTCTGTGACAA
GGGAGCAGAAAGAAAAATCCGGGATGAAGAGAGAAAGCAGAACAGGAAGAAAGGGAAGGGCCAGGCCTCT
CAAGCCCAGTGCAACAACTCCTCTGATGGGAAGATGGCCGCCATACCGTTACAGAAGAAGAGTGACATCA
CGTACTTCAAAACCATGCCCGACCTGCACTCACAGCCTGTGCTCTTCATACCAGATGTTCACTTTGCAAA
CCTACAGAGGACCGGACAGGTTTATTACAACACAGACGATGAGCGAGAAGGCAGCAGCGTCCTTGTTAAG
CGGATGTTCAGGCCCATGGAAGAGGAGTTTGGTCCAACACCGTCTAAGCAGATCAAAGAAGAAAACGTAA
AACGAGTGCTTTTATATGTGAGGAAGGAGAACGATGACGTCTTCGATGCTCTGATGCTGAAATCACCCAC
GGTGAAGGGTCTGATGGAAGCGCTGTCTGAGAAGTATGGGCTGCCAGTGGAGAAAATCACAAAGCTTTAT
AAGAAGAGCAAAAAGGGCATCCTGGTCAACATGGATGACAACATCATTGAGCACTATTCAAATGAGGACA
CCTTCATCCTCAACATGGAGAGCATGGTGGAAGGCTTCAAGATCACGCTGATGGAGATCTGAGCGGCCGC
