[The description below was written by a language model from this plasmid's Addgene catalogue record.]
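Description:
pGlomyc-Grhl2 is a mammalian expression plasmid of about 7.4 kb that carries the mouse Grhl2 (grainyhead-like 2) coding sequence fused to an N-terminal myc epitope tag. Its backbone, pGlomyc (about 5.5 kb), is a derivative of pcDNA3.1(+) into which 5′ and 3′ globin untranslated regions and the BamHI–NsiI polylinker from pcDNA1.1 have been introduced. The roughly 1.9 kb Grhl2 insert, obtained as a synthetic gene fragment, was cloned between BamHI and NotI sites, both of which remain intact, so the open reading frame sits between the globin UTRs. Flanking UTRs of this kind are generally included to improve the stability and translation of the transcript. The plasmid is maintained in E. coli under ampicillin selection, and a neomycin resistance marker allows G418 selection of transfected mammalian cells, for example to derive stable lines.

The record does not name the promoter driving the insert. pcDNA3.1-type backbones normally use the CMV immediate-early promoter with a T7 promoter just upstream of the cloning site, and the listing of T7 as the 5′ sequencing primer is consistent with that layout, but no feature table is available to confirm it, the origin of replication or the polyadenylation signals. The copy number is listed as unknown. The stated purpose is expression of myc-tagged mouse Grhl2 in mammalian cells. The tag permits detection or immunoprecipitation of the exogenous protein with anti-myc antibodies, which suits overexpression and functional studies of this transcription factor.
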