Addgene plasmid #236050: pGlomyc-Grhl2
Purpose: Mammalian expression vector with myc-tagged mouse Grhl2 coding sequence
Depositing lab: Renee van Amerongen. Depositing organization: University of Amsterdam.
Backbone
  Vector backbone: pGlomyc (based on pCDNA3.1)
  Backbone manufacturer: Olivier Destree
  Backbone size w/o insert (bp): 5500
  Total vector size (bp): 7400
  Modifications to backbone: The pGlomyc vector backbone contains 5’ and 3’ globin UTRs and the pCDNA1.1 BamHI-NsiI polylinker in the backbone of pCDNA3.1(+).
  Vector type: Mammalian Expression
  Selectable markers: Neomycin (select with G418)
Growth in bacteria
  Bacterial resistance: Ampicillin, 100 μg/mL
  Growth temperature: 37°C
  Growth strain: DH5alpha
  Copy number: Unknown
Gene/Insert
  Gene/Insert name: Grhl2
  Species: M. musculus (mouse)
  Insert size (bp): 1900
  Entrez Gene: Grhl2 (a.k.a. 0610015A08Rik, BOM, Tcfcp2l3, clft3)
  Tag / fusion protein: myc (N terminal on insert)
  Cloning method: Restriction Enzyme; 5′ cloning site BamHI (not destroyed); 3′ cloning site NotI (not destroyed)
  Sequencing primers: 5′ T7
Resource information
  A portion of this plasmid was derived from a plasmid made by: insert sequence was ordered by Gene Block from IDT
Terms and licenses: Academic/Nonprofit Terms; Industry Terms: Not Available to Industry
How to cite: pGlomyc-Grhl2 was a gift from Renee van Amerongen (Addgene plasmid # 236050 ; http://n2t.net/addgene:236050 ; RRID:Addgene_236050)
